>Addgene plasmid #234370 | pMT1-13X-gRNA1-2(AtUBI10)-MTAP-LUC | addgene full sequence | sequence record 469430 | Addgene NGS Result
TGGCACTGGCCGTCGTTTTACAACGTCGTGACTGGGAAAACCCTGGCGTTACCCAACTTAATCGCCTTGC
AGCACATCCCCCTTTCGCCAGCTGGCGTAATAGCGAAGAGGCCCGCACCGATCGCCCTTCCCAACAGTTG
CGCAGCCTGAATGGCGAATGCTAGAGCAGCTTGAGCTTGGATCAGATTGTCGTTTCCCGCCTTCAGTTTA
AACTATCAGTGTTTGACAGGATATATTGGCGGGTAAACCTAAGAGAAAAGAGCGTTTATTAGAATAATCG
GATATTTAAAAGGGCGTGAAAAGGTTTATCCGTTCGTCCATTTGTATGTGCATGCCAACCACAGGGTTCC
CCTCGGGATCAAAGTACTTTGATCCAACCCCTCCGCTGCTATAGTGCAGTCGGCTTCTGACGTTCAGTGC
AGCCGTCTTCTGAAAACGACATGTCGCACAAGTCCTAAGTTACGCGACAGGCTGCCGCCCTGCCCTTTTC
CTGGCGTTTTCTTGTCGCGTGTTTTAGTCGCATAAAGTAGAATACTTGCGACTAGAACCGGAGACATTAC
GCCATGAACAAGAGCGCCGCCGCTGGCCTGCTGGGCTATGCCCGCGTCAGCACCGACGACCAGGACTTGA
CCAACCAACGGGCCGAACTGCACGCGGCCGGCTGCACCAAGCTGTTTTCCGAGAAGATCACCGGCACCAG
GCGCGACCGCCCGGAGCTGGCCAGGATGCTTGACCACCTACGCCCTGGCGACGTTGTGACAGTGACCAGG
CTAGACCGCCTGGCCCGCAGCACCCGCGACCTACTGGACATTGCCGAGCGCATCCAGGAGGCCGGCGCGG
GCCTGCGTAGCCTGGCAGAGCCGTGGGCCGACACCACCACGCCGGCCGGCCGCATGGTGTTGACCGTGTT
CGCCGGCATTGCCGAGTTCGAGCGTTCCCTAATCATCGACCGCACCCGGAGCGGGCGCGAGGCCGCCAAG
GCCCGAGGCGTGAAGTTTGGCCCCCGCCCTACCCTCACCCCGGCACAGATCGCGCACGCCCGCGAGCTGA
TCGACCAGGAAGGCCGCACCGTGAAAGAGGCGGCTGCACTGCTTGGCGTGCATCGCTCGACCCTGTACCG
CGCACTTGAGCGCAGCGAGGAAGTGACGCCCACCGAGGCCAGGCGGCGCGGTGCCTTCCGTGAGGACGCA
TTGACCGAGGCCGACGCCCTGGCGGCCGCCGAGAATGAACGCCAAGAGGAACAAGCATGAAACCGCACCA
GGACGGCCAGGACGAACCGTTTTTCATTACCGAAGAGATCGAGGCGGAGATGATCGCGGCCGGGTACGTG
TTCGAGCCGCCCGCGCACGGCTCAACCGTGCGGCTGCATGAAATCCTGGCCGGTTTGTCTGATGCCAAGC
TGGCGGCCTGGCCGGCCAGCTTGGCCGCTGAAGAAACCGAGCGCCGCCGTCTAAAAAGGTGATGTGTATT
TGAGTAAAACAGCTTGCGTCATGCGGTCGCTGCGTATATGATGCGATGAGTAAATAAACAAATACGCAAG
GGGAACGCATGAAGGTTATCGCTGTACTTAACCAGAAAGGCGGGTCAGGCAAGACGACCATCGCAACCCA
TCTAGCCCGCGCCCTGCAACTCGCCGGGGCCGATGTTCTGTTAGTCGATTCCGATCCCCAGGGCAGTGCC
CGCGATTGGGCGGCCGTGCGGGAAGATCAACCGCTAACCGTTGTCGGCATCGACCGCCCGACGATTGACC
GCGACGTGAAGGCCATCGGCCGGCGCGACTTCGTAGTGATCGACGGAGCGCCCCAGGCGGCGGACTTGGC
TGTGTCCGCGATCAAGGCAGCCGACTTCGTGCTGATTCCGGTGCAGCCAAGCCCTTACGACATATGGGCC
ACCGCCGACCTGGTGGAGCTGGTTAAGCAGCGCATTGAGGTCACGGATGGAAGGCTACAAGCGGCCTTTG
TCGTGTCGCGGGCGATCAAAGGCACGCGCATCGGCGGTGAGGTTGCCGAGGCGCTGGCCGGGTACGAGCT
GCCCATTCTTGAGTCCCGTATCACGCAGCGCGTGAGCTACCCAGGCACTGCCGCCGCCGGCACAACCGTT
CTTGAATCAGAACCCGAGGGCGACGCTGCCCGCGAGGTCCAGGCGCTGGCCGCTGAAATTAAATCAAAAC
TCATTTGAGTTAATGAGGTAAAGAGAAAATGAGCAAAAGCACAAACACGCTAAGTGCCGGCCGTCCGAGC
GCACGCAGCAGCAAGGCTGCAACGTTGGCCAGCCTGGCAGACACGCCAGCCATGAAGCGGGTCAACTTTC
AGTTGCCGGCGGAGGATCACACCAAGCTGAAGATGTACGCGGTACGCCAAGGCAAGACCATTACCGAGCT
GCTATCTGAATACATCGCGCAGCTACCAGAGTAAATGAGCAAATGAATAAATGAGTAGATGAATTTTAGC
GGCTAAAGGAGGCGGCATGGAAAATCAAGAACAACCAGGCACCGACGCCGTGGAATGCCCCATGTGTGGA
GGAACGGGCGGTTGGCCAGGCGTAAGCGGCTGGGTTGCCTGCCGGCCCTGCAATGGCACTGGAACCCCCA
AGCCCGAGGAATCGGCGTGAGCGGTCGCAAACCATCCGGCCCGGTACAAATCGGCGCGGCGCTGGGTGAT
GACCTGGTGGAGAAGTTGAAGGCCGCGCAGGCCGCCCAGCGGCAACGCATCGAGGCAGAAGCACGCCCCG
GTGAATCGTGGCAAGCGGCCGCTGATCGAATCCGCAAAGAATCCCGGCAACCGCCGGCAGCCGGTGCGCC
GTCGATTAGGAAGCCGCCCAAGGGCGACGAGCAACCAGATTTTTTCGTTCCGATGCTCTATGACGTGGGC
ACCCGCGATAGTCGCAGCATCATGGACGTGGCCGTTTTCCGTCTGTCGAAGCGTGACCGACGAGCTGGCG
AGGTGATCCGCTACGAGCTTCCAGACGGGCACGTAGAGGTTTCCGCAGGGCCGGCCGGCATGGCCAGTGT
GTGGGATTACGACCTGGTACTGATGGCGGTTTCCCATCTAACCGAATCCATGAACCGATACCGGGAAGGG
AAGGGAGACAAGCCCGGCCGCGTGTTCCGTCCACACGTTGCGGACGTACTCAAGTTCTGCCGGCGAGCCG
ATGGCGGAAAGCAGAAAGACGACCTGGTAGAAACCTGCATTCGGTTAAACACCACGCACGTTGCCATGCA
GCGTACGAAGAAGGCCAAGAACGGCCGCCTGGTGACGGTATCCGAGGGTGAAGCCTTGATTAGCCGCTAC
AAGATCGTAAAGAGCGAAACCGGGCGGCCGGAGTACATCGAGATCGAGCTAGCTGATTGGATGTACCGCG
AGATCACAGAAGGCAAGAACCCGGACGTGCTGACGGTTCACCCCGATTACTTTTTGATCGATCCCGGCAT
CGGCCGTTTTCTCTACCGCCTGGCACGCCGCGCCGCAGGCAAGGCAGAAGCCAGATGGTTGTTCAAGACG
ATCTACGAACGCAGTGGCAGCGCCGGAGAGTTCAAGAAGTTCTGTTTCACCGTGCGCAAGCTGATCGGGT
CAAATGACCTGCCGGAGTACGATTTGAAGGAGGAGGCGGGGCAGGCTGGCCCGATCCTAGTCATGCGCTA
CCGCAACCTGATCGAGGGCGAAGCATCCGCCGGTTCCTAATGTACGGAGCAGATGCTAGGGCAAATTGCC
CTAGCAGGGGAAAAAGGTCGAAAAGGCCTCTTTCCTGTGGATAGCACGTACATTGGGAACCCAAAGCCGT
ACATTGGGAACCGGAACCCGTACATTGGGAACCCAAAGCCGTACATTGGGAACCGGTCACACATGTAAGT
GACTGATATAAAAGAGAAAAAAGGCGATTTTTCCGCCTAAAACTCTTTAAAACTTATTAAAACTCTTAAA
ACCCGCCTGGCCTGTGCATAACTGTCTGGCCAGCGCACAGCCCAAGAGCTGCAAAAAGCGCCTACCCTTC
GGTCGCTGCGCTCCCTACGCCCCGCCGCTTCGCGTCGGCCTATCGCGGCCGCTGGCCGCTCAAAAATGGC
TGGCCTACGGCCAGGCAATCTACCAGGGCGCGGACAAGCCGCGCCGTCGCCACTCGACCGCCGGCGCCCA
CATCAAGGCACCCTGCCTCGCGCGTTTCGGTGATGACGGTGAAAACCTCTGACACATGCAGCTCCCGGAA
ACGGTCACAGCTTGTCTGTAAGCGGATGCCGGGAGCAGACAAGCCCGTCAGGGCGCGTCAGCGGGTGTTG
GCGGGTGTCGGGGCGCAGCCATGACCCAGTCACGTAGCGATAGCGGAGTGTATACTGGCTTAACTATGCG
GCATCAGAGCAGATTGTACTGAGAGTGCACCATATGCGGTGTGAAATACCGCACAGATGCGTAAGGAGAA
AATACCGCATCAGGCCCTCTTCCGCTTCCTCGCTCACTGACTCGCTGCGCTCGGTCGTTCGGCTGCGGCG
AGCGGTATCAGCTCACTCAAAGGCGGTAATACGGTTATCCACAGAATCAGGGGATAACGCAGGAAAGAAC
ATGTGAGCAAAAGGCCAGCAAAAGGCCAGGAACCGTAAAAAGGCCGCGTTGCTGGCGTTTTTCCATAGGC
TCCGCCCCCCTGACGAGCATCACAAAAATCGACGCTCAAGTCAGAGGTGGCGAAACCCGACAGGACTATA
AAGATACCAGGCGTTTCCCCCTGGAAGCTCCCTCGTGCGCTCTCCTGTTCCGACCCTGCCGCTTACCGGA
TACCTGTCCGCCTTTCTCCCTTCGGGAAGCGTGGCGCTTTCTCATAGCTCACGCTGTAGGTATCTCAGTT
CGGTGTAGGTCGTTCGCTCCAAGCTGGGCTGTGTGCACGAACCCCCCGTTCAGCCCGACCGCTGCGCCTT
ATCCGGTAACTATCGTCTTGAGTCCAACCCGGTAAGACACGACTTATCGCCACTGGCAGCAGCCACTGGT
AACAGGATTAGCAGAGCGAGGTATGTAGGCGGTGCTACAGAGTTCTTGAAGTGGTGGCCTAACTACGGCT
ACACTAGAAGGACAGTATTTGGTATCTGCGCTCTGCTGAAGCCAGTTACCTTCGGAAAAAGAGTTGGTAG
CTCTTGATCCGGCAAACAAACCACCGCTGGTAGCGGTGGTTTTTTTGTTTGCAAGCAGCAGATTACGCGC
AGAAAAAAAGGATCTCAAGAAGATCCTTTGATCTTTTCTACGGGGTCTGACGCTCAGTGGAACGAAAACT
CACGTTAAGGGATTTTGGTCATGCATTCTAGGTACTAAAACAATTCATCCAGTAAAATATAATATTTTAT
TTTCTCCCAATCAGGCTTGATCCCCAGTAAGTCAAAAAATAGCTCGACATACTGTTCTTCCCCGATATCC
TCCCTGATCGACCGGACGCAGAAGGCAATGTCATACCACTTGTCCGCCCTGCCGCTTCTCCCAAGATCAA
TAAAGCCACTTACTTTGCCATCTTTCACAAAGATGTTGCTGTCTCCCAGGTCGCCGTGGGAAAAGACAAG
TTCCTCTTCGGGCTTTTCCGTCTTTAAAAAATCATACAGCTCGCGCGGATCTTTAAATGGAGTGTCTTCT
TCCCAGTTTTCGCAATCCACATCGGCCAGATCGTTATTCAGTAAGTAATCCAATTCGGCTAAGCGGCTGT
CTAAGCTATTCGTATAGGGACAATCCGATATGTCGATGGAGTGAAAGAGCCTGATGCACTCCGCATACAG
CTCGATAATCTTTTCAGGGCTTTGTTCATCTTCATACTCTTCCGAGCAAAGGACGCCATCGGCCTCACTC
ATGAGCAGATTGCTCCAGCCATCATGCCGTTCAAAGTGCAGGACCTTTGGAACAGGCAGCTTTCCTTCCA
GCCATAGCATCATGTCCTTTTCCCGTTCCACATCATAGGTGGTCCCTTTATACCGGCTGTCCGTCATTTT
TAAATATAGGTTTTCATTTTCTCCCACCAGCTTATATACCTTAGCAGGAGACATTCCTTCCGTATCTTTT
ACGCAGCGGTATTTTTCGATCAGTTTTTTCAATTCCGGTGATATTCTCATTTTAGCCATTTATTATTTCC
TTCCTCTTTTCTACAGTATTTAAAGATACCCCAAGAAGCTAATTATAACAAGACGAACTCCAATTCACTG
TTCCTTGCATTCTAAAACCTTAAATACCAGAAAACAGCTTTTTCAAAGTTGTTTTCAAAGTTGGCGTATA
ACATAGTATCGACGGAGCCGATTTTGAAACCGCGGTGATCACAGGCAGCAACGCTCTGTCATCGTTACAA
TCAACATGCTACCCTCCGCGAGATCATCCGTGTTTCAAACCCGGCAGCTTAGTTGCCGTTCTTCCGAATA
GCATCGGTAACATGAGCAAAGTCTGCCGCCTTACAACGGCTCTCCCGCTGACGCCGTCCCGGACTGATGG
GCTGCCTGTATCGAGTGGTGATTTTGTGCCGAGCTGCCGGTCGGGGAGCTGTTGGCTGGCTGGTGGCAGG
ATATATTGTGGTGTAAACAAATTGACGCTTAGACAACTTAATAACACATTGCGGACGTTTTTAATGTACT
GAATTAACGCCGAATTAATTCGGGGGATCTGGATTTTAGTACTGGATTTTGGTTTTAGGAATTAGAAATT
TTATTGATAGAAGTATTTTACAAATACAAATACATACTAAGGGTTTCTTATATGCTCAACACATGAGCGA
AACCCTATAGGAACCCTAATTCCCTTATCTGGGAACTACTCACACATTATTATGGAGAAACTCGAGCTTG
TCGATCGACTCTAGCTAGAGGATCGATCCGAACCCCAGAGTCCCGCTCAGAAGAACTCGTCAAGAAGGCG
ATAGAAGGCGATGCGCTGCGAATCGGGAGCGGCGATACCGTAAAGCACGAGGAAGCGGTCAGCCCATTCG
CCGCCAAGTTCTTCAGCAATATCACGGGTAGCCAACGCTATGTCCTGATAGCGGTCCGCCACACCCAGCC
GGCCACAGTCGATGAATCCAGAAAAGCGGCCATTTTCCACCATGATATTCGGCAAGCAGGCATCGCCATG
TGTCACGACGAGATCCTCGCCGTCGGGCATGCGCGCCTTGAGCCTGGCGAACAGTTCGGCTGGCGCGAGC
CCCTGATGTTCTTCGTCCAGATCATCCTGATCGACAAGACCGGCTTCCATCCGAGTACGTGCTCGCTCGA
TGCGATGTTTCGCTTGGTGGTCGAATGGGCAGGTAGCCGGATCAAGCGTATGCAGCCGCCGCATTGCATC
AGCCATGATGGATACTTTCTCGGCAGGAGCAAGGTGAGATGACAGGAGATCCTGCCCCGGCACTTCGCCC
AATAGCAGCCAGTCCCTTCCCGCTTCAGTGACAACGTCGAGCACAGCTGCGCAAGGAACGCCCGTCGTGG
CCAGCCACGATAGCCGCGCTGCCTCGTCCTGGAGTTCATTCAGGGCACCGGACAGGTCGGTCTTGACAAA
AAGAACCGGGCGCCCCTGCGCTGACAGCCGAAACACGGCGGCATCAGAGCAGCCGATTGTCTGTTGTGCC
CAGTCATAGCCGAATAGCCTCTCCACCCAAGCGGCCGGAGAACCTGCGTGCAATCCATCTTGTTCAATCC
CCATGGTCGATCGACAGATCTGCGAAAGCTCGAGAGAGATAGATTTGTAGAGAGAGACTGGTGATTTCAG
CGTGTCCTCTCCAAATGAAATGAACTTCCTTATATAGAGGAAGGGTCTTGCGAAGGATAGTGGGATTGTG
CGTCATCCCTTACGTCAGTGGAGATATCACATCAATCCACTTGCTTTGAAGACGTGGTTGGAACGTCTTC
TTTTTCCACGATGCTCCTCGTGGGTGGGGGTCCATCTTTGGGACCACTGTCGGCAGAGGCATCTTGAACG
ATAGCCTTTCCTTTATCGCAATGATGGCATTTGTAGGTGCCACCTTCCTTTTCTACTGTCCTTTTGATGA
AGTGACAGATAGCTGGGCAATGGAATCCGAGGAGGTTTCCCGATATTACCCTTTGTTGAAAAGTCTCAAT
AGCCCTTTGGTCTTCTGAGACTGTATCTTTGATATTCTTGGAGTAGACGAGAGTGTCGTGCTCCACCATG
TTCACATCAATCCACTTGCTTTGAAGACGTGGTTGGAACGTCTTCTTTTTCCACGATGCTCCTCGTGGGT
GGGGGTCCATCTTTGGGACCACTGTCGGCAGAGGCATCTTGAACGATAGCCTTTCCTTTATCGCAATGAT
GGCATTTGTAGGTGCCACCTTCCTTTTCTACTGTCCTTTTGATGAAGTGACAGATAGCTGGGCAATGGAA
TCCGAGGAGGTTTCCCGATATTACCCTTTGTTGAAAAGTCTCAATAGCCCTTTGGTCTTCTGAGACTGTA
TCTTTGATATTCTTGGAGTAGACGAGAGTGTCGTGCTCCACCATGTTGGCAAGCTGCTCTAGCCAATACG
CAAACCGCCTCTCCCCGCGCGTTGGCCGATTCATTAATGCAGCTGGCACGACAGGTTTCCCGACTGGAAA
GCGGGCAGTGAGCGCAACGCAATTAATGTGAGTTAGCTCACTCATTAGGCACCCCAGGCTTTACACTTTA
TGCTTCCGGCTCGTATGTTGTGTGGAATTGTGAGCGGATAACAATTTCACACAGGAAACAGCTATGACAT
GATTACGAATTCGAGCTCGGTACCCGGGGATCGGCGCGCCGGAGGTCGAGCTGCAGGTCAACGGATCAGG
ATATTCTTGTTTAAGATGTTGAACTCTATGGAGGTTTGTATGAACTGATGATCTAGGACCGGATAAGTTC
CCTTCTTCATAGCGAACTTATTCAAAGAATGTTTTGTGTATCATTCTTGTTACATTGTTATTAATGAAAA
AATATTATTGGTCATTGGACTGAACACGAGTGTTAAATATGGACCAGGCCCCAAATAAGATCCATTGATA
TATGAATTAAATAACAAGAATAAATCGAGTCACCAAACCACTTGCCTTTTTTAACGAGACTTGTTCACCA
ACTTGATACAAAAGTCATTATCCTATGCAAATCAATAATCATACAAAAATATCCAATAACACTAAAAAAT
TAAAAGAAATGGATAATTTCACAATATGTTATACGATAAAGAAGTTACTTTTCCAAGAAATTCACTGATT
TTATAAGCCCACTTGCATTAGATAAATGGCAAAAAAAAACAAAAAGGAAAAGAAATAAAGCACGAAGAAT
TCTAGAAAATACGAAATACGCTTCAATGCAGTGGGACCCACGGTTCAATTATTGCCAATTTTCAGCTCCA
CCGTATATTTAAAAAATAAAACGATAATGCTAAAAAAATATAAATCGTAACGATCGTTAAATCTCAACGG
CTGGATCTTATGACGACCGTTAGAAATTGTGGTTGTCGACGAGTCAGTAATAAACGGCGTCAAAGTGGTT
GCAGCCGGCACACACGAGTCGTGTTTATCAACTCAAAGCACAAATACTTTTCCTCAACCTAAAAATAAGG
CAATTAGCCAAAAACAACTTTGCGTGTAAACAACGCTCAATACACGTGTCATTTTATTATTAGCTATTGC
TTCACCGCCTTAGCTTTCTCGTGACCTAGTCGTCCTCGTCTTTTCTTCTTCTTCTTCTATAAAACAATAC
CCAAAGAGCTCTTCTTCTTCACAATTCAGATTTCAATTTCTCAAAATCTTAAAAACTTTCTCTCAATTCT
CTCTACCGTGATCAAGGTAAATTTCTGTGTTCCTTATTCTCTCAAAATCTTCGATTTTGTTTTCGTTCGA
TCCCAATTTCGTATATGTTCTTTGGTTTAGATTCTGTTAATCTTAGATCGAACACGATTTTCTGGGTTTG
ATCGTTAGATATCATCTTAATTCTCGATTAGGGTTTCATAGATATCATCCGATTTGTTCAAATAATTTGA
GTTTTGTCGAATAATTACTCTTCGATTTGTGATTTCTATCTAGATCTGGTGTTAGTTTCTAGTTTGTGCG
ATCGAATTTGTCGATTAATCTGAGTTTTTCTGATTAACAGGAATGAACATGGACAAGAAGTACAGCATCG
GCCTGGCCATCGGCACCAACTCTGTGGGCTGGGCCGTGATCACCGACGAGTACAAGGTGCCCAGCAAGAA
ATTCAAGGTGCTGGGCAACACCGACCGGCACAGCATCAAGAAGAACCTGATCGGCGCCCTGCTGTTCGAC
AGCGGAGAAACAGCCGAGGCCACCCGGCTGAAGAGAACCGCCAGAAGAAGATACACCAGACGGAAGAACC
GGATCTGCTATCTGCAAGAGATCTTCAGCAACGAGATGGCCAAGGTGGACGACAGCTTCTTCCACAGACT
GGAAGAGTCCTTCCTGGTGGAAGAGGATAAGAAGCACGAGCGGCACCCCATCTTCGGCAACATCGTGGAC
GAGGTGGCCTACCACGAGAAGTACCCCACCATCTACCACCTGAGAAAGAAACTGGTGGACAGCACCGACA
AGGCCGACCTGCGGCTGATCTATCTGGCCCTGGCCCACATGATCAAGTTCCGGGGCCACTTCCTGATCGA
GGGCGACCTGAACCCCGACAACAGCGACGTGGACAAGCTGTTCATCCAGCTGGTGCAGACCTACAACCAG
CTGTTCGAGGAAAACCCCATCAACGCCAGCGGCGTGGACGCCAAGGCCATCCTGTCTGCCAGACTGAGCA
AGAGCAGACGGCTGGAAAATCTGATCGCCCAGCTGCCCGGCGAGAAGAAGAATGGCCTGTTCGGCAACCT
GATTGCCCTGAGCCTGGGCCTGACCCCCAACTTCAAGAGCAACTTCGACCTGGCCGAGGATGCCAAACTG
CAGCTGAGCAAGGACACCTACGACGACGACCTGGACAACCTGCTGGCCCAGATCGGCGACCAGTACGCCG
ACCTGTTTCTGGCCGCCAAGAACCTGTCCGACGCCATCCTGCTGAGCGACATCCTGAGAGTGAACACCGA
GATCACCAAGGCCCCCCTGAGCGCCTCTATGATCAAGAGATACGACGAGCACCACCAGGACCTGACCCTG
CTGAAAGCTCTCGTGCGGCAGCAGCTGCCTGAGAAGTACAAAGAGATTTTCTTCGACCAGAGCAAGAACG
GCTACGCCGGCTACATCGATGGCGGAGCCAGCCAGGAAGAGTTCTACAAGTTCATCAAGCCCATCCTGGA
AAAGATGGACGGCACCGAGGAACTGCTCGTGAAGCTGAACAGAGAGGACCTGCTGCGGAAGCAGCGGACC
TTCGACAACGGCAGCATCCCCCACCAGATCCACCTGGGAGAGCTGCACGCCATTCTGCGGCGGCAGGAAG
ATTTTTACCCATTCCTGAAGGACAACCGGGAAAAGATCGAGAAGATCCTGACCTTCCGCATCCCCTACTA
CGTGGGCCCTCTGGCCAGGGGAAACAGCAGATTCGCCTGGATGACCAGAAAGAGCGAGGAAACCATCACC
CCCTGGAACTTCGAGGAAGTGGTGGACAAGGGCGCCAGCGCCCAGAGCTTCATCGAGCGGATGACCAACT
TCGATAAGAACCTGCCCAACGAGAAGGTGCTGCCCAAGCACAGCCTGCTGTACGAGTACTTCACCGTGTA
CAACGAGCTGACCAAAGTGAAATACGTGACCGAGGGAATGAGAAAGCCCGCCTTCCTGAGCGGCGAGCAG
AAAAAAGCCATCGTGGACCTGCTGTTCAAGACCAACCGGAAAGTGACCGTGAAGCAGCTGAAAGAGGACT
ACTTCAAGAAAATCGAGTGCTTCGACTCCGTGGAAATCTCCGGCGTGGAAGATCGGTTCAACGCCTCCCT
GGGCACATACCACGATCTGCTGAAAATTATCAAGGACAAGGACTTCCTGGACAATGAGGAAAACGAGGAC
ATTCTGGAAGATATCGTGCTGACCCTGACACTGTTTGAGGACAGAGAGATGATCGAGGAACGGCTGAAAA
CCTATGCCCACCTGTTCGACGACAAAGTGATGAAGCAGCTGAAGCGGCGGAGATACACCGGCTGGGGCAG
GCTGAGCCGGAAGCTGATCAACGGCATCCGGGACAAGCAGTCCGGCAAGACAATCCTGGATTTCCTGAAG
TCCGACGGCTTCGCCAACAGAAACTTCATGCAGCTGATCCACGACGACAGCCTGACCTTTAAAGAGGACA
TCCAGAAAGCCCAGGTGTCCGGCCAGGGCGATAGCCTGCACGAGCACATTGCCAATCTGGCCGGCAGCCC
CGCCATTAAGAAGGGCATCCTGCAGACAGTGAAGGTGGTGGACGAGCTCGTGAAAGTGATGGGCCGGCAC
AAGCCCGAGAACATCGTGATCGAAATGGCCAGAGAGAACCAGACCACCCAGAAGGGACAGAAGAACAGCC
GCGAGAGAATGAAGCGGATCGAAGAGGGCATCAAAGAGCTGGGCAGCCAGATCCTGAAAGAACACCCCGT
GGAAAACACCCAGCTGCAGAACGAGAAGCTGTACCTGTACTACCTGCAGAATGGGCGGGATATGTACGTG
GACCAGGAACTGGACATCAACCGGCTGTCCGACTACGATGTGGACGCTATCGTGCCTCAGAGCTTTCTGA
AGGACGACTCCATCGATAACAAAGTGCTGACTCGGAGCGACAAGAACCGGGGCAAGAGCGACAACGTGCC
CTCCGAAGAGGTCGTGAAGAAGATGAAGAACTACTGGCGCCAGCTGCTGAATGCCAAGCTGATTACCCAG
AGGAAGTTCGACAATCTGACCAAGGCCGAGAGAGGCGGCCTGAGCGAACTGGATAAGGCCGGCTTCATCA
AGAGACAGCTGGTGGAAACCCGGCAGATCACAAAGCACGTGGCACAGATCCTGGACTCCCGGATGAACAC
TAAGTACGACGAGAACGACAAACTGATCCGGGAAGTGAAAGTGATCACCCTGAAGTCCAAGCTGGTGTCC
GATTTCCGGAAGGATTTCCAGTTTTACAAAGTGCGCGAGATCAACAACTACCACCACGCCCACGACGCCT
ACCTGAACGCCGTCGTGGGAACCGCCCTGATCAAAAAGTACCCTAAGCTGGAAAGCGAGTTCGTGTACGG
CGACTACAAGGTGTACGACGTGCGGAAGATGATCGCCAAGAGCGAGCAGGAAATCGGCAAGGCTACCGCC
AAGTACTTCTTCTACAGCAACATCATGAACTTTTTCAAGACCGAGATTACCCTGGCCAACGGCGAGATCC
GGAAGCGGCCTCTGATCGAGACAAACGGCGAAACAGGCGAGATCGTGTGGGATAAGGGCCGGGACTTTGC
CACCGTGCGGAAAGTGCTGTCTATGCCCCAAGTGAATATCGTGAAAAAGACCGAGGTGCAGACAGGCGGC
TTCAGCAAAGAGTCTATCCTGCCCAAGAGGAACAGCGACAAGCTGATCGCCAGAAAGAAGGACTGGGACC
CTAAGAAGTACGGCGGCTTCGACAGCCCCACCGTGGCCTATTCTGTGCTGGTGGTGGCCAAAGTGGAAAA
GGGCAAGTCCAAGAAACTGAAGAGTGTGAAAGAGCTGCTGGGGATCACCATCATGGAAAGAAGCAGCTTC
GAGAAGAATCCCATCGACTTTCTGGAAGCCAAGGGCTACAAAGAAGTGAAAAAGGACCTGATCATCAAGC
TGCCTAAGTACTCCCTGTTCGAGCTGGAAAACGGCCGGAAGAGAATGCTGGCCTCTGCCGGCGAACTGCA
GAAGGGAAACGAACTGGCCCTGCCCTCCAAATATGTGAACTTCCTGTACCTGGCCAGCCACTATGAGAAG
CTGAAGGGCTCCCCCGAGGATAATGAGCAGAAACAGCTGTTTGTGGAACAGCACAAACACTACCTGGACG
AGATCATCGAGCAGATCAGCGAGTTCTCCAAGAGAGTGATCCTGGCCGACGCTAATCTGGACAAGGTGCT
GAGCGCCTACAACAAGCACAGAGACAAGCCTATCAGAGAGCAGGCCGAGAATATCATCCACCTGTTTACC
CTGACCAATCTGGGAGCCCCTGCCGCCTTCAAGTACTTTGACACCACCATCGACCGGAAGAGGTACACCA
GCACCAAAGAGGTGCTGGACGCCACCCTGATCCACCAGAGCATCACCGGCCTGTACGAGACACGGATCGA
CCTGTCTCAGCTGGGAGGCGACGCCTATCCCTATGACGTGCCCGATTATGCCAGCCTGGGCAGCGGCTCC
CCCAAGAAAAAACGCAAGGTGGAAGATCCTAAGAAAAAGCGGAAAGTGGAAGATGCTCCAAAGAAGAAGA
GAAAGGTCGACGGCATTGGTAGTGGGAGCAACGGCAGCAGCGGATCCCTTAAGCTTGCCACCATGCGTAC
GGGCAAGAATGAGCAGGAACTGCTGGAACTGGACAAATGGGCAAGCCTGGGGAGCGGCTCCGGAAAGAAC
GAGCAGGAACTGCTGGAACTGGACAAGTGGGCTTCTCTGGGCTCCGGGTCCGGGAAAAACGAACAGGAGC
TGCTGGAGCTGGATAAGTGGGCCAGCCTGGGCTCCGGGTCCGGGAAGAATGAACAGGAACTGCTGGAACT
GGATAAATGGGCATCTCTGGGCAGCGGGTCCGGAAAGAATGAACAGGAGCTGCTGGAACTGGACAAGTGG
GCATCCCTGGGGAGCGGGTCCGGGTCTGGGAAGAACGAGCAGGAACTGCTGGAGCTGGACAAGTGGGCAT
CTCTGGGGTCTGGCTCTGGCAAGAACGAGCAGGAACTGCTGGAACTGGACAAGTGGGCGAGCCTGGGCAG
CGGGTCTGGCAAGAATGAACAGGAGCTGCTGGAACTGGACAAATGGGCCAGCCTGGGGTCTGGGTCTGGA
AAGAATGAGCAGGAACTGCTGGAGCTGGACAAGTGGGCATCTCTGGGCTCTGGGTCTGGCAAGAACGAGC
AGGAGCTGCTGGAGCTGGATAAGTGGGCATCCCTGGGGTCCGGGTCCGGCAAGAATGAACAGGAGCTGCT
GGAGCTGGATAAATGGGCATCCCTGGGCTCTGGGTCTGGGAAGAATGAGCAGGAGCTGCTGGAACTGGAT
AAGTGGGCGAGCCTGGGCAGCGGGTCTGGCAAGAATGAGCAGGAACTGCTGGAGCTGGACAAGTGGGCTT
CTCTGCACCGGTCAGCAGTGGAGGACAGCACGTAACCCGGGCTTATATGAAGATGAAGATGAAATATTTG
GTGTGTCAAATAAAAAGCTTGTGTGCTTAAGTTTGTGTTTTTTTCTTGGCTTGTTGTGTTATGAATTTGT
GGCTTTTTCTAATATTAAATGAATGTAAGATCACATTATAATGAATAAACAAATGTTTCTATAATCCATT
GTGAATGTTTTGTTGGATCTCTTCTGCAGCATATAACTACTGTATGTGCTATGGTATGGACTATGGAATA
TGATTAAAGATAAGCGCTGAGCTCGGACGGCGCGCCGGAGTGGCTTCGTTGAACAACGGAAACTCGACTT
GCCTTCCGCACAATACATCATTTCTTCTTAGCTTTTTTTCTTCTTCTTCGTTCATACAGTTTTTTTTTGT
TTATCAGCTTACATTTTCTTGAACCGTAGCTTTCGTTTTCTTCTTTTTAACTTTCCATTCGGAGTTTTTG
TATCTTGTTTCATAGTTTGTCCCAGGATTAGAATGATTAGGCATCGAACCTTCAAGAATTTGATTGAATA
AAACATCTTCATTCTTAAGATATGAAGATAATCTTCAAAAGGCCCCTGGGAATCTGAAAGAAGAGAAGCA
GGCCCATTTATATGGGAAAGAACAATAGTATTTCTTATATAGGCCCATTTAAGTTGAAAACAATCTTCAA
AAGTCCCACATCGCTTAGATAAGAAAACGAAGCTGAGTTTATATACAGCTAGAGTCGAAGTAGTGATTGC
TAGAAAGAAGAAAGTTTTAGAGCTAGAAATAGCAAGTTAAAATAAGGCTAGTCCGTTATCAACTTGAAAA
AGTGGCACCGAGTCGGTGCTTTTTTTCCCGGTGACGCAATGGTCTATTGGCGTTGTTGTTTTCCATTAGG
GAGCTTATAGATTATTGATTAATATGATATTGTGGAGCCACGAGTATCATTGATAAGATATAAATTTGGC
CAAAAATGCTTTTGATTGAAATATGCAACACCATTAAGAGTGTTTTTGTGAAAAAGGAATGCTCGTACTG
CAAGCTATGGTTTCTTCTATTGTATGACATTGCCATTACTTGCTATCTCTATTGATTCATTTTAAGCACT
TTCCTGATAAAGAATCTGTTTTATCCGGTTGATTGCTCTTATTTGTCTGTTACTGCTCAAACCTTACACT
ATACTCCCAATGTTTCTATGCCACAGGTTAATCTAAAGAGGTGACCGAAAGAAGAAAACTTTTACGTTTT
GCATGGAGTAAGAATGCCAGAGTTAAGAAGTGGAGCAAGGAGATCGAGACGCCTTGACGAGCAGCCTAAC
CCTCCGCTAGTTGAACAAGCAGAAAATATCGTACTTCCTCCTCAGACTGCAACAAGGAGAAGAGGTGGTG
GCTTTGGCTTCGTTGAACAACGGAAACTCGACTTGCCTTCCGCACAATACATCATTTCTTCTTAGCTTTT
TTTCTTCTTCTTCGTTCATACAGTTTTTTTTTGTTTATCAGCTTACATTTTCTTGAACCGTAGCTTTCGT
TTTCTTCTTTTTAACTTTCCATTCGGAGTTTTTGTATCTTGTTTCATAGTTTGTCCCAGGATTAGAATGA
TTAGGCATCGAACCTTCAAGAATTTGATTGAATAAAACATCTTCATTCTTAAGATATGAAGATAATCTTC
AAAAGGCCCCTGGGAATCTGAAAGAAGAGAAGCAGGCCCATTTATATGGGAAAGAACAATAGTATTTCTT
ATATAGGCCCATTTAAGTTGAAAACAATCTTCAAAAGTCCCACATCGCTTAGATAAGAAAACGAAGCTGA
GTTTATATACAGCTAGAGTCGAAGTAGTGATTGTAGTATCAATGGAGGTTTTAGAGCTAGAAATAGCAAG
TTAAAATAAGGCTAGTCCGTTATCAACTTGAAAAAGTGGCACCGAGTCGGTGCTTTTTTTCCCGGTGACG
CCGCTGAGCTCCCGGGGCGCGCCGGAGCAATTCCGAGCAATTAAGCGTGACAGTCCCAGTGAACCCACCG
CTCCATTGATACTACCTAAACGTGATCGCAGTCCATGCAATCATACGCAACCGTTTCTTCTTTCTAGCAA
AGGAAGTTCTCCATACACCGACGCACCAGTTGGCCTCTCCATTGATACTACTACGCCATATACATAAACG
AGCTGCACAAATGAAACCATTTCTTCTTTCTAGCGTGTTTGAACTGGACCTCTAGTTTCTCTACAAAAAC
CACTCCATTGATACTACATAGGTTGACCTGTTGCGAAATTGCCTTGCTTAGACCCTTTCTTCTTTCTAGC
TGCAATGTTGTACTGATTTCGGTCCAGGGTAAATTCGTAATTTGCATTTAAACCCTAGTTAAACGCATTA
TAAAAAGACGAAACCCTAGAAGCTGAGAGTGAGTGAGTGAGAGAAGAATCAGAGAAAATGCAATGGAGGA
CGCCAAAAACATAAAGAAAGGCCCGGCGCCATTCTATCCTCTAGAGGATGGAACCGCTGGAGAGCAACTG
CATAAGGCTATGAAGAGATACGCCCTGGTTCCTGGAACAATTGCTTTTACAGATGCACATATCGAGGTGA
ACATCACGTACGCGGAATACTTCGAAATGTCCGTTCGGTTGGCAGAAGCTATGAAACGATATGGGCTGAA
TACAAATCACAGAATCGTCGTATGCAGTGAAAACTCTCTTCAATTCTTTATGCCGGTGTTGGGCGCGTTA
TTTATCGGAGTTGCAGTTGCGCCCGCGAACGACATTTATAATGAACGTGAATTGCTCAACAGTATGAACA
TTTCGCAGCCTACCGTAGTGTTTGTTTCCAAAAAGGGGTTGCAAAAAATTTTGAACGTGCAAAAAAAATT
ACCAATAATCCAGAAAATTATTATCATGGATTCTAAAACGGATTACCAGGGATTTCAGTCGATGTACACG
TTCGTCACATCTCATCTACCTCCCGGTTTTAATGAATACGATTTTGTACCAGAGTCCTTTGATCGTGACA
AAACAATTGCACTGATAATGAATTCCTCTGGATCTACTGGGTTACCTAAGGGTGTGGCCCTTCCGCATAG
AACTGCCTGCGTCAGATTCTCGCATGCCAGAGATCCTATTTTTGGCAATCAAATCATTCCGGATACTGCG
ATTTTAAGTGTTGTTCCATTCCATCACGGTTTTGGAATGTTTACTACACTCGGATATTTGATATGTGGAT
TTCGAGTCGTCTTAATGTATAGATTTGAAGAAGAGCTGTTTTTACGATCCCTTCAGGATTACAAAATTCA
AAGTGCGTTGCTAGTACCAACCCTATTTTCATTCTTCGCCAAAAGCACTCTGATTGACAAATACGATTTA
TCTAATTTACACGAAATTGCTTCTGGGGGCGCACCTCTTTCGAAAGAAGTCGGGGAAGCGGTTGCAAAAC
GCTTCCATCTTCCAGGGATACGACAAGGATATGGGCTCACTGAGACTACATCAGCTATTCTGATTACACC
CGAGGGGGATGATAAACCGGGCGCGGTCGGTAAAGTTGTTCCATTTTTTGAAGCGAAGGTTGTGGATCTG
GATACCGGGAAAACGCTGGGCGTTAATCAGAGAGGCGAATTATGTGTCAGAGGACCTATGATTATGTCCG
GTTATGTAAACAATCCGGAAGCGACCAACGCCTTGATTGACAAGGATGGATGGCTACATTCTGGAGACAT
AGCTTACTGGGACGAGGACGAACACTTCTTCATAGTTGACCGCTTGAAGTCTTTAATTAAATACAAAGGA
TATCAGGTGGCCCCCGCTGAATTGGAATCGATATTGTTACAACACCCCAACATCTTCGACGCGGGCGTGG
CAGGTCTGCCCGACGATGACGCCGGTGAACTTCCCGCCGCCGTTGTTGTTTTGGAGCACGGAAAGACGAT
GACGGAAAAAGAGATCGTGGATTACGTCGCCAGTCAAGTAACAACCGCGAAAAAGTTGCGCGGAGGAGTT
GTGTTTGTGGACGAAGTACCGAAAGGTCTTACCGGAAAACTCGACGCAAGAAAAATCAGAGAGATCCTCA
TAAAGGCCAAGAAGGGCGGAAAGTCCAAATTGTAAGCTTGGACTCCCATGTTGGCAAAGGCAACCAAACA
AACAATGAATGATCCGCTCCTGCATATGGGGCGGTTTGAGTATTTCAACTGCCATTTGGGCTGAATTGTA
GACATGCTCCTGTCAGAAATTCCGTGATCTTACTCAATATTCAGTAATCTCGGCCAATATCCTAAATGTG
CGTGGCTTTATCTGTCTTTGTATTGTTTCATCAATTCATGTAACGTTTGCTTTTCTTATGAATTTTCAAA
TAAATTATCCGCTGAGCTCTCCCGGCGCGCCGGAGGTCGAGCTGCAGGTCAACGGATCAGGATATTCTTG
TTTAAGATGTTGAACTCTATGGAGGTTTGTATGAACTGATGATCTAGGACCGGATAAGTTCCCTTCTTCA
TAGCGAACTTATTCAAAGAATGTTTTGTGTATCATTCTTGTTACATTGTTATTAATGAAAAAATATTATT
GGTCATTGGACTGAACACGAGTGTTAAATATGGACCAGGCCCCAAATAAGATCCATTGATATATGAATTA
AATAACAAGAATAAATCGAGTCACCAAACCACTTGCCTTTTTTAACGAGACTTGTTCACCAACTTGATAC
AAAAGTCATTATCCTATGCAAATCAATAATCATACAAAAATATCCAATAACACTAAAAAATTAAAAGAAA
TGGATAATTTCACAATATGTTATACGATAAAGAAGTTACTTTTCCAAGAAATTCACTGATTTTATAAGCC
CACTTGCATTAGATAAATGGCAAAAAAAAACAAAAAGGAAAAGAAATAAAGCACGAAGAATTCTAGAAAA
TACGAAATACGCTTCAATGCAGTGGGACCCACGGTTCAATTATTGCCAATTTTCAGCTCCACCGTATATT
TAAAAAATAAAACGATAATGCTAAAAAAATATAAATCGTAACGATCGTTAAATCTCAACGGCTGGATCTT
ATGACGACCGTTAGAAATTGTGGTTGTCGACGAGTCAGTAATAAACGGCGTCAAAGTGGTTGCAGCCGGC
ACACACGAGTCGTGTTTATCAACTCAAAGCACAAATACTTTTCCTCAACCTAAAAATAAGGCAATTAGCC
AAAAACAACTTTGCGTGTAAACAACGCTCAATACACGTGTCATTTTATTATTAGCTATTGCTTCACCGCC
TTAGCTTTCTCGTGACCTAGTCGTCCTCGTCTTTTCTTCTTCTTCTTCTATAAAACAATACCCAAAGAGC
TCTTCTTCTTCACAATTCAGATTTCAATTTCTCAAAATCTTAAAAACTTTCTCTCAATTCTCTCTACCGT
GATCAAGGTAAATTTCTGTGTTCCTTATTCTCTCAAAATCTTCGATTTTGTTTTCGTTCGATCCCAATTT
CGTATATGTTCTTTGGTTTAGATTCTGTTAATCTTAGATCGAACACGATTTTCTGGGTTTGATCGTTAGA
TATCATCTTAATTCTCGATTAGGGTTTCATAGATATCATCCGATTTGTTCAAATAATTTGAGTTTTGTCG
AATAATTACTCTTCGATTTGTGATTTCTATCTAGATCTGGTGTTAGTTTCTAGTTTGTGCGATCGAATTT
GTCGATTAATCTGAGTTTTTCTGATTAACAGGAATGGAGGTGCAGCTGGTGGAATCTGGGGGCGGACTGG
TGCAGCCCGGGGGATCTCTGCGGCTGTCCTGCGCCGCCTCTGGCTCCATCTCTAGCGTGGATGTGATGTC
CTGGTACAGGCAGGCCCCTGGCAAGCAGAGGGAACTGGTGGCCTTCATTACTGATAGGGGAAGAACCAAT
TACAAAGTGAGCGTGAAAGGCCGCTTCACTATCAGCCGGGATAATTCTAAGAATATGGTGTATCTGCAGA
TGAACAGCCTGAAGCCAGAAGACACTGCCGACTATCTGTGCAGGGCTGAGTCCCGGACTTCCTGGTCCAG
CCCATCTCCTCTGGATGTGTGGGGGCGCGGCACTCAGGTGACTGTGTCCTCCTTGGATCCAGGTGGAGGT
GGAAGCGGTAGCAAAGGAGAAGAACTTTTCACTGGAGTTGTCCCAATTCTTGTTGAATTAGATGGTGATG
TTAATGGGCACAAATTTTCTGTCCGTGGAGAGGGTGAAGGTGATGCTACAAACGGAAAACTCACCCTTAA
ATTTATTTGCACTACTGGAAAACTACCTGTTCCGTGGCCAACACTTGTCACTACTCTGACCTATGGTGTT
CAATGCTTTTCCCGTTATCCGGATCACATGAAACGGCATGACTTTTTCAAGAGTGCCATGCCCGAAGGTT
ATGTACAGGAACGCACTATATCTTTCAAAGATGACGGGACCTACAAGACGCGTGCTGAAGTCAAGTTTGA
AGGTGATACCCTTGTTAATCGTATCGAGTTAAAGGGTATTGATTTTAAAGAAGATGGAAACATTCTTGGA
CACAAACTCGAGTACAACTTTAACTCACACAATGTATACATCACGGCAGACAAACAAAAGAATGGAATCA
AAGCTAACTTCAAAATTCGCCACAACGTTGAAGATGGTTCCGTTCAACTAGCAGACCATTATCAACAAAA
TACTCCAATTGGCGATGGCCCTGTCCTTTTACCAGACAACCATTACCTGTCGACACAATCTGTCCTTTCG
AAAGATCCCAACGAAAAGCGTGACCACATGGTCCTTCTTGAGTTTGTAACTGCTGCTGGGATTACACATG
GCATGGATGAGCTCTACAAAGGTGGAGGTCGGACCGGTCGTACGGGCGGTGGCGGAGGGGATGCTTTAGA
CGATTTTGACTTAGATATGCTTGGTTCAGACGCGTTAGACGACTTCGACCTAGACATGTTAGGCTCAGAT
GCATTGGACGACTTCGATTTAGATATGTTGGGCTCCGATGCCCTAGATGACTTTGATCTAGATATGCTAG
GTAGTGGCGGTGGCGGAGGGGCTCCAAAGAAGAAGAGAAAGGTCCGTACGGGAGGAGGATCTCGGACCGA
AGAGTACAAGCTTATCCTGAACGGTAAAACCCTGAAAGGTGAAACCACCACCGAAGCTGTTGACGCTGCT
ACCGCGGAAAAAGTTTTCAAACAGTACGCTAACGACAACGGTGTTGACGGTGAATGGACCTACGACGACG
CTACCAAAACCTTCACGGTAACCGAAGGTGGTGGTAGCGGTGGTGGTACTAGTCCAAAAACAAGGAGGAG
GCCGCGAAGATCACAACGGAAAAGGCCGCCTACGCCATGGCCGTAAGCTTGTTCGAGTATTATGGCATTG
GGAAAACTGTTTTTCTTGTACCATTTGTTGTGCTTGTAATTTACTGTGTTTTTTATTCGGTTTTCGCTAT
CGAACTGTGAAATGGAAATGGATGGAGAAGAGTTAATGAATGATATGGTCCTTTTGTTCATTCTCAAATT
AATATTATTTGTTTTTTCTCTTATTTGTTGTGTGTTGAATTTGAAATTATAAGAGATATGCAAACATTTT
GTTTTGAGTAAAAATGTGTCAAATCGTGGCCTCTAATGACCGAAGTTAATATGAGGAGTAAAACACTTGT
AGTTGTCGCTGAGCTCAGTG
Features (pLannotate 1.2.2; 32 found; start..end, strand, type, name):
      4..158     +  CDS            lacZα (fragment): LacZα fragment of β-galactosidase; lacZ fragment
    224..248     +  misc_feature   RB T-DNA repeat: right border repeat from nopaline C58 T-DNA
    588..989     +  CDS            Y4CG_SINFN (fragment): Protein inferred from homology: Swiss-Prot protein existence level 3. From Sinorhizobium fredii (strain NBRC 101917 / NGR234).
   1549..2178    +  CDS            pVS1 StaA: stability protein from the Pseudomonas plasmid pVS1 (Heeb et al., 2000)
   2607..3680    +  CDS            pVS1 RepA: replication protein from the Pseudomonas plasmid pVS1 (Heeb et al., 2000)
   3746..3940    +  rep_origin     pVS1 oriV: origin of replication for the Pseudomonas plasmid pVS1 (Heeb et al., 2000)
   4143..4182    +  CDS            rop (fragment): Rop protein, which maintains plasmids at low copy number; rop
   4284..4424    +  misc_feature   bom: basis of mobility region from pBR322
   4610..5198    -  rep_origin     ori: high-copy-number ColE1/pMB1/pBR322/pUC origin of replication
   5285..6079    -  CDS            KanR: aminoglycoside phosphotransferase; aphA-3; confers resistance to kanamycin
   6504..6528    +  misc_feature   LB T-DNA repeat: left border repeat from nopaline C58 T-DNA
   6606..6780    -  polyA_signal   CaMV poly(A) signal: cauliflower mosaic virus polyadenylation signal
   6837..7629    -  CDS            NeoR/KanR (fragment): aminoglycoside phosphotransferase from Tn5; aph(3')-II (or nptII); confers resistance to neomycin, kanamycin, and G418 (Geneticin®)
   7697..8373    -  promoter       CaMV 35S promoter (enhanced): cauliflower mosaic virus 35S promoter with a duplicated enhancer region
   8463..8551    +  CDS            lacI (fragment): lac repressor; lacI; The lac repressor binds to the lac operator to inhibit transcription in E. coli. This inhibition can be relieved by adding lactose or isopropyl-β-D-thiogalactopyranoside (IPTG).
   8564..8585    +  protein_bind   CAP binding site: CAP binding activates transcription in the presence of cAMP. E. coli catabolite activator protein
   8600..8630    +  promoter       lac promoter: promoter for the E. coli lac operon
   8634..8656    +  protein_bind   lac operator (fragment): The lac repressor binds to the lac operator to inhibit transcription in E. coli. This inhibition can be relieved by adding lactose or isopropyl-β-D-thiogalactopyranoside (IPTG). lac repressor encoded by lacI
   8687..8712    +  misc_feature   MCS (fragment): pUC18/19 multiple cloning site
  10059..14162   +  CDS            Cas9: Cas9 (Csn1) endonuclease from the Streptococcus pyogenes Type II CRISPR/Cas system generates RNA-guided double strand breaks in DNA
  14355..14399   +  CDS            gp41 peptide: antigenic peptide corresponding to amino acids 655 to 669 of the HIV envelope protein gp41 (Lutje Hulsik et al., 2013) recognized by the 2H10 single-chain llama nanobody
  15166..15414   +  terminator     HSP terminator: efficient transcription terminator from the Arabidopsis thaliana heat shock protein 18.2 gene (Nagaya et al., 2010)
  15904..15979   +  misc_RNA       gRNA scaffold: guide RNA scaffold for the Streptococcus pyogenes CRISPR/Cas9 system
  16988..17063   +  misc_RNA       gRNA scaffold: guide RNA scaffold for the Streptococcus pyogenes CRISPR/Cas9 system
  17563..19212   +  CDS            LUCI_PHOPY: Experimental evidence at protein level: Swiss-Prot protein existence level 1. Produces green light with a wavelength of 562 nm. From Photinus pyralis (Common eastern firefly) (Lampyris pyralis).
  19217..19469   +  terminator     MAS terminator: mannopine synthase terminator
  20827..21192   +  CDS            HVM20_MOUSE: Experimental evidence at protein level: Swiss-Prot protein existence level 1. From Mus musculus (Mouse).
  21220..21930   +  CDS            Superfolder GFP: Superfolder GFP is a basic (constitutively fluorescent) green fluorescent protein published in 2005, derived from Aequorea victoria. It is reported to be a very rapidly-maturing weak dimer.
  21979..22001   +  CDS            VP48 (fragment): 3 tandem repeats of the minimal activation domain of herpes simplex virus VP16 (Cheng et al., 2013)
  22195..22356   +  CDS            GB1: B1 domain of Streptococcal protein G effective as a solubilizing fusion partner (Cheng and Patel, 2004)
  22384..22434   +  CDS            Rex NLS: nuclear localization signal from the human T-cell leukemia virus type 1 (HTLV-1) Rex protein
  22451..22756   +  terminator     E9 terminator (fragment): terminator and polyadenylation signal from the pea rbcS-E9 gene
