[The description below was written by a language model from this plasmid's Addgene catalogue record and pLannotate feature annotations shown in this document.]
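Description:
pMT1-13X-gRNA1-2(AtUBI10)-MTAP-LUC is a 22.8 kb binary T-DNA vector built on the pTRANS_220d backbone for Agrobacterium-mediated delivery into plants. It carries all components of the MoonTag programmable transcriptional activator together with a reporter of its activity. Outside the T-DNA borders, the backbone has a ColE1/pBR322-type origin with the bom site for propagation in E. coli. The pVS1 oriV, RepA and StaA functions provide stable replication in Agrobacterium, and an aphA-3 gene provides bacterial kanamycin selection. Just inside the left border, an nptII cassette driven by the enhanced CaMV 35S promoter and closed by the CaMV poly(A) signal gives kanamycin selection of transformed plant cells. Remnants of a lacZα/lac promoter cloning region flank the Golden Gate-assembled payload.

The payload consists of four units. A nuclease-dead S. pyogenes Cas9 fused to 13 copies of the HIV gp41 peptide epitope is expressed from the Arabidopsis Ubi10 promoter and ends in the HSP18.2 terminator; the automated annotation marks only one gp41 repeat and labels the ORF simply as Cas9. A second Ubi10-driven unit encodes the llama-derived anti-gp41 nanobody fused to superfolder GFP, the VP64 activation domain, the GB1 solubility domain and a Rex nuclear localization signal, terminated by the pea rbcS-E9 terminator. The annotation tool matches the nanobody to a mouse immunoglobulin heavy-chain variable region, which reflects homology only. Two guide RNAs with the standard scaffold are recorded as transcribed from Arabidopsis U6 promoters. They direct dCas9 to the synthetic MTAP1 promoter, which controls firefly luciferase followed by the MAS terminator. Multiple nanobody-VP64 molecules bind the gp41 array, concentrating activators at the target promoter. Luciferase output therefore serves as a quantitative readout of MoonTag-mediated gene activation in plants.
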