Addgene plasmid #234370: pMT1-13X-gRNA1-2(AtUBI10)-MTAP-LUC
Purpose: T-DNA vector for expression of the two protein components of the MoonTag system under the control of the Arabidopsis Ubi10 promoter; Luciferase under control of transactivated promoter by two gRNAs
Depositing lab: Michael Smanski. Depositing organization: University of Minnesota. Publication: Efficient gene activation in plants by the MoonTag programmable transcriptional activator. Casas-Mollano JA, Zinselmeier MH, Sychla A, Smanski MJ. Nucleic Acids Res. 2023 Jul 21;51(13):7083-7093. doi: 10.1093/nar/gkad458. PubMed 37254802.
Backbone
  Vector backbone: pTRANS_220d
  Vector type: Plant Expression, Synthetic Biology
  Selectable markers: Kanamycin for plant selection
Growth in bacteria
  Bacterial resistance: Kanamycin, 50 μg/mL
  Growth temperature: 37°C
  Growth strain: DH5alpha
  Copy number: Unknown
Gene/Insert 1
  Gene/Insert name: NbGP41-sfGFP-VP64-GB1 (alt name: NbGP41-sfGFP-VP64)
  Species: Synthetic; Lama glama, herpes simplex virus
  Promoter: Arabidopsis Ubi10
  Tag / fusion protein: sfGFP; GB1
  Cloning method: Golden Gate
  Sequencing primers: 5′ none
Gene/Insert 2
  Gene/Insert name: Luciferase
  Promoter: MTAP1 (synthetic)
  Cloning method: Golden Gate
  Sequencing primers: 5′ none
Gene/Insert 3
  Gene/Insert name: dCas9-13XGP41
  Promoter: Arabidopsis Ubi10
  Tag / fusion protein: GP41
  Cloning method: Golden Gate
  Sequencing primers: 5′ none
Gene/Insert 4
  Gene/Insert name: gRNA 1-1 and gRNA 1-2
  Species: Synthetic
  Promoter: Arabidopsis U6
  Cloning method: Golden Gate
  Sequencing primers: 5′ none
Terms and licenses: Academic/Nonprofit Terms; Industry Terms: Not Available to Industry
How to cite: pMT1-13X-gRNA1-2(AtUBI10)-MTAP-LUC was a gift from Michael Smanski (Addgene plasmid # 234370 ; http://n2t.net/addgene:234370 ; RRID:Addgene_234370)
